>Addgene plasmid #50905 | pcDNA3.1 Flag YFP hNKCC1 C723S C724V M727C (NT540) | depositor full sequence | sequence record 76378 | Full Sequence
GCTAGCCCGGGCACGGCCGCCACCATGGGAGACTACAAAGACCATGACGGTGATTATAAAGATCACGACA
TCGACTACAAGGATGACGATGACAAGGGTGACCCTACCGTCAGCAAGGGCGAGGAGCTGTTCACCGGGGT
GGTGCCCATCCTGGTCGAGCTGGACGGCGACGTAAACGGCCACAAGTTCAGCGTGTCCGGCGAGGGCGAG
GGCGATGCCACCTACGGCAAGCTGACCCTGAAGTTCATCTGCACCACCGGCAAGCTGCCCGTGCCCTGGC
CCACCCTCGTGACCACCTTCGGCTACGGCCTGATGTGCTTCGCCCGCTACCCCGACCACATGAAGCAGCA
CGACTTCTTCAAGTCCGCCATGCCCGAAGGCTACGTCCAGGAGCGCACCATCTTCTTCAAGGACGACGGC
AACTACAAGACCCGCGCCGAGGTGAAGTTCGAGGGCGACACCCTGGTGAACCGCATCGAGCTGAAGGGCA
TCGACTTCAAGGAGGACGGCAACATCCTAGGGCACAAGCTGGAGTACAACTACAACAGCCACAACGTTTA
TATCATGGCCGACAAGCAGAAGAACGGCATCAAGGTGAACTTCAAGATCCGCCACAACATCGAGGACGGC
AGCGTGCAGCTCGCCGACCACTACCAGCAGAACACCCCCATCGGCGACGGCCCCGTGCTGCTGCCCGACA
ACCACTACCTGAGCTACCAGTCCAAACTGAGCAAAGACCCCAACGAGAAGCGCGATCACATGGTCCTGCT
GGAGTTCGTGACCGCCGCCGGGATCACTCTCGGCATGGACGAGCTCTACAAGGGTGACCTGGAGCCGAGG
CCCACGGCTCCTAGCTCCGGCGCGCCAGGCCTCGCCGGAGTCGGCGAAACGCCGAGCGCCGCTGCGCTGG
CCGCAGCCAGGGTGGAACTGCCCGGAACCGCTGTGCCCTCGGTGCCGGAGGATGCTGCGCCCGCGAGCCG
GGACGGGGGCGGGGTCCGCGATGAGGGACCAGCCGCCGCCGGTGACGGCCTGGGCAGACCCTTGGGGCCT
ACCCCGAGCCAGAGCCGTTTCCAGGTGGACCTCGTTTCCGAGAACGCAGGGCGGGCTGCTGCTGCGGCGG
CGGCGGCTGCTGCGGCCGCCGCCGCTGCTGGTGCCGGGGCGGGGGCCAAGCAGACTCCTGCCGACGGGGA
AGCCAGCGGCGAGAGCGAGCCAGCTAAAGGCAGCGAGGAAGCCAAAGGCCGCTTCCGCGTTAACTTCGTA
GATCCTGCTGCCAGCTCGTCCGCAGAAGATAGCCTGTCAGATGCCGCCGGGGTCGGAGTCGATGGACCCA
ACGTGAGCTTCCAGAACGGCGGGGACACGGTACTGAGCGAGGGCAGCAGCCTCCATTCCGGTGGCGGCGG
CGGCTCCGGCCACCACCAGCACTACTATTATGATACCCACACCAACACCTACTATCTGCGCACCTTCGGC
CACAACACAATGGACGCGGTACCCAGGATCGACCACTACCGGCACACAGCCGCGCAGCTCGGCGAGAAGC
TGCTCCGGCCTAGCCTGGCCGAGCTGCATGACGAGCTGGAAAAGGAACCTTTTGAGGATGGCTTTGCAAA
TGGGGAAGAAAGCACTCCAACACGTGATGCTGTGGTCACGTACACGGCCGAAAGTAAAGGAGTCGTGAAG
TTTGGCTGGATCAAGGGTGTACTAGTACGTTGTATGTTAAACATTTGGGGTGTGATGCTTTTCATTCGTC
TCTCATGGATTGTGGGACAAGCTGGAATTGGTCTATCAGTCCTTGTAATAATGATGGCTACTGTTGTGAC
AACTATCACAGGATTGTCCACTAGCGCCATCGCAACTAATGGATTTGTAAGGGGAGGCGGCGCATATTAT
TTAATATCTAGAAGTCTAGGGCCTGAATTTGGTGGTGCCATTGGTCTAATCTTCGCCTTTGCCAACGCTG
TTGCTGTTGCTATGTATGTGGTTGGATTTGCAGAAACCGTGGTGGAGTTGCTGAAAGAACATTCCATTCT
TATGATAGATGAAATCAATGACATCCGGATTATTGGAGCCATTACAGTCGTGATTCTTTTAGGTATCTCA
GTAGCCGGTATGGAGTGGGAAGCAAAAGCTCAGATTGTTCTTTTGGTGATCCTACTTCTTGCTATTGGTG
ATTTCGTCATAGGAACATTTATCCCACTCGAGAGCAAGAAGCCAAAAGGGTTTTTTGGCTATAAATCTGA
AATCTTTAATGAGAACTTTGGCCCCGATTTTCGAGAAGAAGAAACTTTCTTTTCTGTATTTGCCATCTTT
TTTCCTGCTGCAACTGGAATTCTGGCTGGCGCAAATATCTCAGGTGATCTTGCAGATCCTCAGTCAGCCA
TACCCAAAGGAACACTCCTAGCCATTTTAATTACTACATTGGTTTATGTAGGAATTGCCGTGTCTGTAGG
TTCTTGTGTCGTACGCGATGCCACTGGTAATGTTAATGACACTATCGTAACAGAGCTAACAAACTGTACT
AGCGCAGCCTGCAAATTAAACTTTGATTTTTCATCTTGTGAATCCAGTCCTTGTAGCTACGGCCTAATGA
ACAACTTTCAGGTAATGAGTATGGTGTCAGGATTTACACCACTAATTTCCGCGGGCATATTCTCTGCCAC
TCTTTCTAGCGCATTAGCATCCCTAGTGAGTGCTCCCAAGATATTTCAGGCCCTATGTAAAGACAACATC
TACCCCGCTTTCCAGATGTTTGCTAAAGGTTATGGGAAAAATAATGAGCCATTACGTGGCTACATCTTAA
CATTCTTAATTGCACTTGGATTCATCTTAATTGCCGAACTGAATGTTATTGCACCAATTATCTCAAACTT
CTTCCTTGCCAGCTATGCCCTCATCAATTTTTCAGTATTCCATGCTTCACTGGCAAAAAGCCCAGGATGG
CGACCGGCATTTAAATACTACAATATGTGGATCTCACTTCTTGGAGCAATTCTTTCTGTGATAGTATGTT
TCGTCATTAACTGGTGGGCTGCTTTGCTAACCTACGTGATAGTCCTTGGTCTCTATATTTATGTTACCTA
CAAAAAACCCGATGTGAATTGGGGATCCTCTACACAAGCCCTGACTTACCTCAATGCCCTGCAACATAGT
ATTAGGCTTTCTGGCGTGGAGGACCATGTGAAAAACTTTAGGCCACAGTGTCTTGTTATGACAGGAGCGC
CAAACTCACGGCCGGCCTTACTTCATCTTGTTCACGATTTCACAAAAAATGTTGGTTTGATGATCTGTGG
ACACGTACACATGGGACCACGCAGACAAGCCATGAAAGAAATGTCCATCGACCAAGCCAAATATCAGCGC
TGGCTTATTAAGAACAAAATGAAGGCTTTTTATGCACCAGTACATGCAGATGACCTCAGAGAAGGGGCCC
AATACTTGATGCAGGCTGCTGGCCTGGGCCGTATGAAGCCAAACACACTAGTCCTTGGATTTAAGAAAGA
TTGGTTGCAAGCAGATATGAGGGATGTGGATATGTACATAAACTTATTTCACGATGCTTTTGACATACAA
TATGGCGTAGTGGTTATTCGCCTAAAAGAAGGTCTGGATATTAGTCACCTGCAGGGACAAGAAGAATTAT
TGTCATCACAAGAGAAATCTCCTGGCACCAAGGATGTCGTAGTAAGTGTGGAATATAGTAAAAAGTCCGA
TTTAGATACTTCGAAACCCCTCAGTGAAAAACCAATTACCCATAAAGTCGAGGAAGAAGATGGCAAGACT
GCAACTCAACCACTGTTGAAAAAAGAATCCAAAGGCCCTATTGTGCCTTTGAATGTAGCTGACCAAAAGC
TTCTTGAAGCTAGTACACAGTTTCAGAAAAAACAAGGAAAGAATACTATTGATGTCTGGTGGCTTTTTGA
TGACGGAGGTCTGACCTTATTGATACCTTACCTTCTGACGACCAAGAAAAAATGGAAAGACTGTAAGATC
AGAGTATTCATTGGTGGAAAGATAAACAGAATAGACCATGACCGGAGAGCGATGGCTACTTTACTGAGCA
AGTTCAGAATCGATTTTTCTGACATCATGGTTCTAGGAGACATCAATACCAAACCAAAGAAAGAAAACAT
TATAGCTTTCGAGGAAATCATTGAGCCATACAGACTTCACGAAGATGATAAAGAGCAAGATATCGCAGAT
AAAATGAAAGAAGATGAACCCTGGCGAATAACAGATAATGAATTGGAGCTGTATAAGACCAAGACATACC
GGCAGATCAGGTTAAATGAGTTATTAAAGGAACATTCAAGCACAGCTAACATTATTGTGATGAGTTTACC
GGTCGCACGAAAGGGTGCCGTTTCTAGTGCTCTCTACATGGCATGGTTAGAAGCACTATCTAAGGATCTA
CCACCAATCCTACTAGTTCGTGGGAATCATCAGAGTGTCCTTACCTTCTATTCATAATTAATTAAGTTTA
AACCCGCTGATCAGCCTCGACTGTGCCTTCTAGTTGCCAGCCATCTGTTGTTTGCCCCTCCCCCGTGCCT
TCCTTGACCCTGGAAGGTGCCACTCCCACTGTCCTTTCCTAATAAAATGAGGAAATTGCATCGCATTGTC
TGAGTAGGTGTCATTCTATTCTGGGGGGTGGGGTGGGGCAGGACAGCAAGGGGGAGGATTGGGAAGACAA
TAGCAGGCATGCTGGGGATGCGGTGGGCTCTATGGCTTCTGAGGCGGAAAGAACCAGCTGGGGCTCTAGG
GGGTATCCCC
[124 nt withheld, positions 4771-4894]
C
[91 nt withheld, positions 4896-4986]
A
[49 nt withheld, positions 4988-5036]
CCTTTGACGTTGGAGTCCACGTTCTTT
[37 nt withheld, positions 5064-5100]
ACCCTATCTCGGTCTATTCTTTTGATTTATAAGGGATTTTGCCGATTTCGGCCTATTGGTTAAAAAATGA
GCTGATTTAACAAAAATTTAACGCGAATTAATTCTGTGGAATGTGTGTCAGTTAGGGTGTGGAAAGTCCC
CAGGCTCCCCAGCAGGCAGAAGTATGCAAAGCATGCATCTCAATTAGTCAGCAACCAGGTGTGGAAAGTC
CCCAGGCTCCCCAGCAGGCAGAAGTATGCAAAGCATGCATCTCAATTAGTCAGCAACCATAGTCCCGCCC
CTAACTCCGCCCATCCCGCCCCTAACTCCGCCCAGTTCCGCCCATTCTCCGCCCCATGGCTGACTAATTT
TTTTTATTTATGCAGAGGCCGAGGCCGCCTCTGCCTCTGAGCTATTCCAGAAGTAGTGAGGAGGCTTTTT
TGGAGGCCTAGGCTTTTGCAAAAAGCTCCCGGGAGCTTGTATATCCATTTTCGGATCTGATCAAGAGACA
GGATGAGGATCGTTTCGCATGATTGAACAAGATGGATTGCACGCAGGTTCTCCGGCCGCTTGGGTGGAGA
GGCTATTCGGCTATGACTGGGCACAACAGACAATCGGCTGCTCTGATGCCGCCGTGTTCCGGCTGTCAGC
GCAGGGGCGCCCGGTTCTTTTTGTCAAGACCGACCTGTCCGGTGCCCTGAATGAACTGCAGGACGAGGCA
GCGCGGCTATCGTGGCTGGCCACGACGGGCGTTCCTTGCGCAGCTGTGCTCGACGTTGTCACTGAAGCGG
GAAGGGACTGGCTGCTATTGGGCGAAGTGCCGGGGCAGGATCTCCTGTCATCTCACCTTGCTCCTGCCGA
GAAAGTATCCATCATGGCTGATGCAATGCGGCGGCTGCATACGCTTGATCCGGCTACCTGCCCATTCGAC
CACCAAGCGAAACATCGCATCGAGCGAGCACGTACTCGGATGGAAGCCGGTCTTGTCGATCAGGATGATC
TGGACGAAGAGCATCAGGGGCTCGCGCCAGCCGAACTGTTCGCCAGGCTCAAGGCGCGCATGCCCGACGG
CGAGGATCTCGTCGTGACCCATGGCGATGCCTGCTTGCCGAATATCATGGTGGAAAATGGCCGCTTTTCT
GGATTCATCGACTGTGGCCGGCTGGGTGTGGCGGACCGCTATCAGGACATAGCGTTGGCTACCCGTGATA
TTGCTGAAGAGCTTGGCGGCGAATGGGCTGACCGCTTCCTCGTGCTTTACGGTATCGCCGCTCCCGATTC
GCAGCGCATCGCCTTCTATCGCCTTCTTGACGAGTTCTTCTGAGCGGGACTCTGGGGTTCGAAATGACCG
ACCAAGCGACGCCCAACCTGCCATCACGAGATTTCGATTCCACCGCCGCCTTCTATGAAAGGTTGGGCTT
CGGAATCGTTTTCCGGGACGCCGGCTGGATGATCCTCCAGCGCGGGGATCTCATGCTGGAGTTCTTCGCC
CACCCCAACTTGTTTATTGCAGCTTATAATGGTTACAAATAAAGCAATAGCATCACAAATTTCACAAATA
AAGCATTTTTTTCACTGCATTCTAGTTGTGGTTTGTCCAAACTCATCAATGTATCTTATCATGTCTGTAT
ACCGTCGACCTCTAGCTAGAGCTTGGCGTAATCATGGTCATAGCTGTTTCCTGTGTGAAATTGTTATCCG
CTCACAATTCCACACAACATACGAGCCGGAAGCATAAAGTGTAAAGCCTGGGGTGCCTAATGAGTGAGCT
AACTCACATTAATTGCGTTGCGCTCACTGCCCGCTTTCCAGTCGGGAAACCTGTCGTGCCAGCTGCATTA
ATGAATCGGCCAACGCGCGGGGAGAGGCGGTTTGCGTATTGGGCGCTCTTCCGCTTCCTCGCTCACTGAC
TCGCTGCGCTCGGTCGTTCGGCTGCGGCGAGCGGTATCAGCTCACTCAAAGGCGGTAATACGGTTATCCA
CAGAATCAGGGGATAACGCAGGAAAGAACATGTGAGCAAAAGGCCAGCAAAAGGCCAGGAACCGTAAAAA
GGCCGCGTTGCTGGCGTTTTTCCATAGGCTCCGCCCCCCTGACGAGCATCACAAAAATCGACGCTCAAGT
CAGAGGTGGCGAAACCCGACAGGACTATAAAGATACCAGGCGTTTCCCCCTGGAAGCTCCCTCGTGCGCT
CTCCTGTTCCGACCCTGCCGCTTACCGGATACCTGTCCGCCTTTCTCCCTTCGGGAAGCGTGGCGCTTTC
TCATAGCTCACGCTGTAGGTATCTCAGTTCGGTGTAGGTCGTTCGCTCCAAGCTGGGCTGTGTGCACGAA
CCCCCCGTTCAGCCCGACCGCTGCGCCTTATCCGGTAACTATCGTCTTGAGTCCAACCCGGTAAGACACG
ACTTATCGCCACTGGCAGCAGCCACTGGTAACAGGATTAGCAGAGCGAGGTATGTAGGCGGTGCTACAGA
GTTCTTGAAGTGGTGGCCTAACTACGGCTACACTAGAAGAACAGTATTTGGTATCTGCGCTCTGCTGAAG
CCAGTTACCTTCGGAAAAAGAGTTGGTAGCTCTTGATCCGGCAAACAAACCACCGCTGGTAGCGGTTTTT
TTGTTTGCAAGCAGCAGATTACGCGCAGAAAAAAAGGATCTCAAGAAGATCCTTTGATCTTTTCTACGGG
GTCTGACGCTCAGTGGAACGAAAACTCACGTTAAGGGATTTTGGTCATGAGATTATCAAAAAGGATCTTC
ACCTAGATCCTTTTAAATTAAAAATGAAGTTTTAAATCAATCTAAAGTATATATGAGTAAACTTGGTCTG
ACAGTTACCAATGCTTAATCAGTGAGGCACCTATCTCAGCGATCTGTCTATTTCGTTCATCCATAGTTGC
CTGACTCCCCGTCGTGTAGATAACTACGATACGGGAGGGCTTACCATCTGGCCCCAGTGCTGCAATGATA
CCGCGAGACCCACGCTCACCGGCTCCAGATTTATCAGCAATAAACCAGCCAGCCGGAAGGGCCGAGCGCA
GAAGTGGTCCTGCAACTTTATCCGCCTCCATCCAGTCTATTAATTGTTGCCGGGAAGCTAGAGTAAGTAG
TTCGCCAGTTAATAGTTTGCGCAACGTTGTTGCCATTGCTACAGGCATCGTGGTGTCACGCTCGTCGTTT
GGTATGGCTTCATTCAGCTCCGGTTCCCAACGATCAAGGCGAGTTACATGATCCCCCATGTTGTGCAAAA
AAGCGGTTAGCTCCTTCGGTCCTCCGATCGTTGTCAGAAGTAAGTTGGCCGCAGTGTTATCACTCATGGT
TATGGCAGCACTGCATAATTCTCTTACTGTCATGCCATCCGTAAGATGCTTTTCTGTGACTGGTGAGTAC
TCAACCAAGTCATTCTGAGAATAGTGTATGCGGCGACCGAGTTGCTCTTGCCCGGCGTCAATACGGGATA
ATACCGCGCCACATAGCAGAACTTTAAAAGTGCTCATCATTGGAAAACGTTCTTCGGGGCGAAAACTCTC
AAGGATCTTACCGCTGTTGAGATCCAGTTCGATGTAACCCACTCGTGCACCCAACTGATCTTCAGCATCT
TTTACTTTCACCAGCGTTTCTGGGTGAGCAAAAACAGGAAGGCAAAATGCCGCAAAAAAGGGAATAAGGG
CGACACGGAAATGTTGAATACTCATACTCTTCCTTTTTCAATATTATTGAAGCATTTATCAGGGTTATTG
TCTCATGAGCGGATACATATTTGAATGTATTTAGAAAAATAAACAAATAGGGGTTCCGCGCACATTTCCC
CGAAAAGTGCCACCTGACGTCGACGGATCGGGAGATCTCCCGATCCCCTATGGTGCACTCTCAGTACAAT
CTGCTCTGATGCCGCATAGTTAAGCCAGTATCTGCTCCCTGCTTGTGTGTTGGAGGTCGCTGAGTAGTGC
GCGAGCAAAATTTAAGCTACAACAAGGCAAGGCTTGACCGACAATTGCATGAAGAATCTGCTTAGGGTTA
GGCGTTTTGCGCTGCTTCGCGATGTACGGGCCAGATATACGCGTTGACATTGATTATTGACTAGTTATTA
ATAGTAATCAATTACGGGGTCATTAGTTCATAGCCCATATATGGAGTTCCGCGTTACATAACTTACGGTA
AATGGCCCGCCTGGCTGACCGCCCAACGACCCCCGCCCATTGACGTCAATAATGACGTATGTTCCCATAG
TAACGCCAATAGGGACTTTCCATTGACGTCAATGGGTGGAGTATTTACGGTAAACTGCCCACTTGGCAGT
ACATCAAGTGTATCATATGCCAAGTACGCCCCCTATTGACGTCAATGACGGTAAATGGCCCGCCTGGCAT
TATGCCCAGTACATGACCTTATGGGACTTTCCTACTTGGCAGTACATCTACGTATTAGTCATCGCTATTA
CCATGGTGATGCGGTTTTGGCAGTACATCAATGGGCGTGGATAGCGGTTTGACTCACGGGGATTTCCAAG
TCTCCACCCCATTGACGTCAATGGGAGTTTGTTTTGGCACCAAAATCAACGGGACTTTCCAAAATGTCGT
AACAACTCCGCCCCATTGACGCAAATGGGCGGTAGGCGTGTACGGTGGGAGGTCTATATAAGCAGAGCTC
TCTGGCTAACTAGAGAACCCACTGCTTACTGGCTTATCGAAATTAATACGACTCACTATAGGGAGACCCA
AGCTG
Features (pLannotate 1.2.2; 22 found; start..end, strand, type, name):
     31..96      +  CDS            3xFLAG: three tandem FLAG® epitope tags, followed by an enterokinase cleavage site
    109..822     +  CDS            mCitrine: mCitrine is a basic (constitutively fluorescent) yellow fluorescent protein published in 2001, derived from Aequorea victoria.
    829..4464    +  CDS            SLC12A2: S12A2_HUMAN - Also known as NKCC1. Experimental evidence at protein level: Swiss-Prot protein existence level 1. Cation-chloride cotransporter which mediates the electroneutral transport of chloride, potassium and/or sodium ions across the membrane. Plays a vital role in the regulation of ionic balance and cell volume. From Homo sapiens (Human).
   4501..4725    +  polyA_signal   bGH poly(A) signal: bovine growth hormone polyadenylation signal
   4729..4750    +  promoter       SV40 promoter (fragment): SV40 enhancer and early promoter
   4771..5199    +  rep_origin     f1 ori (sequence partly withheld): f1 bacteriophage origin of replication; arrow indicates direction of (+) strand synthesis
   5213..5542    +  promoter       SV40 promoter: SV40 enhancer and early promoter
   5609..6400    +  CDS            neo: KKA2_KLEPN - Also known as kan, nptII. Experimental evidence at protein level: Swiss-Prot protein existence level 1. Resistance to kanamycin, neomycin, paromomycin, ribostamycin, butirosin and gentamicin B. From Klebsiella pneumoniae.
   6424..6582    +  CDS            ble (fragment): BLE_KLEPN - Experimental evidence at protein level: Swiss-Prot protein existence level 1. Binding protein with a strong affinity to the bleomycin family of antibiotics. Binds to CL990; an antimitotic-antibiotic compound. From Klebsiella pneumoniae.
   6577..6698    +  polyA_signal   SV40 poly(A) signal: SV40 polyadenylation signal
   6771..6787    -  protein_bind   lac operator: The lac repressor binds to the lac operator to inhibit transcription in E. coli. This inhibition can be relieved by adding lactose or isopropyl-β-D-thiogalactopyranoside (IPTG). lac repressor encoded by lacI
   6795..6825    -  promoter       lac promoter: promoter for the E. coli lac operon
   6840..6861    -  protein_bind   CAP binding site: CAP binding activates transcription in the presence of cAMP. E. coli catabolite activator protein
   6874..6966    -  CDS            lacI (fragment): lac repressor; lacI; The lac repressor binds to the lac operator to inhibit transcription in E. coli. This inhibition can be relieved by adding lactose or isopropyl-β-D-thiogalactopyranoside (IPTG).
   7149..7734    -  rep_origin     ori: high-copy-number ColE1/pMB1/pBR322/pUC origin of replication
   7905..8765    -  CDS            AmpR: β-lactamase; bla; confers resistance to ampicillin, carbenicillin, and related antibiotics
   8766..8870    -  promoter       AmpR promoter: bla
   8929..8981    -  misc_feature   bom (fragment): basis of mobility region from pBR322
   9136..9515    +  enhancer       CMV enhancer: human cytomegalovirus immediate early enhancer
   9516..9719    +  promoter       CMV promoter: human cytomegalovirus (CMV) immediate early promoter
   9715..9748    +  LTR            5' LTR (truncated) (fragment): truncated 5' long terminal repeat (LTR) from HIV-1
   9764..9782    +  promoter       T7 promoter: promoter for bacteriophage T7 RNA polymerase
