[The description below was written by a language model from this plasmid's Addgene catalogue record and pLannotate feature annotations shown in this document.]
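Description:
pcDNA3.1 Flag YFP hNKCC1 C723S C724V M727C (NT540) is a mammalian expression plasmid built on the pcDNA3.1 neo backbone, with a full sequence record of about 9.8 kb. It is propagated in E. coli at high copy through a ColE1/pUC-type origin with ampicillin resistance (AmpR under its own bla promoter). It also carries an f1 origin. For selection in mammalian cells, an SV40 enhancer/early promoter drives the neomycin phosphotransferase gene, terminated by an SV40 polyadenylation signal, so that stable transfectants can be selected with G418. The automated annotation also flags several small fragments (ble, lacI, bom, a truncated HIV-1 LTR match near the CMV promoter). These appear to be backbone remnants or short sequence matches rather than functional elements.

The payload is a single fusion open reading frame expressed from the CMV immediate-early enhancer and promoter and terminated by the bovine growth hormone poly(A) signal. A T7 promoter sits just upstream of the coding region. The reading frame begins with a 3xFLAG epitope, followed by a yellow fluorescent protein that the annotation identifies as mCitrine. Next comes a synthetic human NKCC1 (SLC12A2) cDNA, designed with convenient restriction sites and cloned between NheI and PmeI. NKCC1 is the Na-K-Cl cotransporter, which mediates electroneutral cation-chloride transport and contributes to cell volume and ion balance.

This version derives from the wild-type NT17 construct and carries the substitutions C723S, C724V and M727C, which remove two native cysteines and introduce a new one. According to the associated publication title, the work used internal crosslinking between transmembrane domains 10 and 11/12 to study the molecular motions behind ion transport and transporter activation. The tags allow immunodetection and fluorescence visualisation of the expressed protein.
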