Addgene plasmid #50905: pcDNA3.1 Flag YFP hNKCC1 C723S C724V M727C (NT540)
Purpose: Expresses human NKCC1 C723S C724V M727C mutant with an N-terminal 3xFLAG-YFP tag in mammalian cells. cDNA is synthetic, containing convenient restriction sites.
Depositing lab: Biff Forbush. Depositing organization: Yale University. Publication: Molecular Motions Involved in Na-K-Cl Cotransporter-mediated Ion Transport and Transporter Activation Revealed by Internal Crosslinking between Transmembrane Domains 10 and 11/12. Monette MY, Somasekharan S, Forbush B. J Biol Chem. 2014 Jan 22. 10.1074/jbc.M113.542258 PubMed 24451383.
Backbone
  Vector backbone: pcDNA 3.1 neo
  Backbone manufacturer: Life Technologies
  Backbone size w/o insert (bp): 5316
  Vector type: Mammalian Expression
  Selectable markers: Neomycin (select with G418)
Growth in bacteria
  Bacterial resistance: Ampicillin, 100 μg/mL
  Growth temperature: 37°C
  Growth strain: DH5alpha
  Copy number: High Copy
Gene/Insert
  Gene/Insert name: human NKCC1 (synthetic) (alt names: Slc12A2 (synthetic); Na-K-Cl cotransporter)
  Species: H. sapiens (human), Synthetic
  Insert size (bp): 4479
  Mutation: C723S C724V M727C in hNKCC1 in NT17
  Entrez Gene: SLC12A2 (a.k.a. BSC, BSC-2, BSC2, CCC1, KILQS, NKCC1, PPP1R141)
  Promoter: CMV
  Tag / fusion protein: 3x Flag (N terminal on insert); YFP (N terminal on insert)
  Cloning method: Restriction Enzyme; 5′ cloning site NheI (not destroyed); 3′ cloning site PmeI (not destroyed)
  Sequencing primers: 5′ CMV-F; 3′ BGH-rev
Terms and licenses: Academic/Nonprofit Terms; Industry Terms: Not Available to Industry
Depositor comments: Plasmid constructed from pcDNA3.1 Flag YFP hNKCC1 WT (NT17). See Addgene plasmid# 49085 (http://www.addgene.org/49085/) for plasmid map of wild-type construct.
How to cite: pcDNA3.1 Flag YFP hNKCC1 C723S C724V M727C (NT540) was a gift from Biff Forbush (Addgene plasmid # 50905 ; http://n2t.net/addgene:50905 ; RRID:Addgene_50905)
