>Addgene plasmid #50905 | pcDNA3.1 Flag YFP hNKCC1 C723S C724V M727C (NT540) | addgene partial sequence | sequence record 78646 | CMV-F 5'-CGCAAATGGGCGGTAGGCGTG-3'
CTCTCTGGCTAACTAGAGAACCCACTGCTTACTGGCTTATCGAAATTAATACGACTCACTATAGGGAGAC
CCAAGCTGGCTAGCCCGGGCACGGCCGCCACCATGGGAGACTACAAAGACCATGACGGTGATTATAAAGA
TCACGACATCGACTACAAGGATGACGATGACAAGGGTGACCCTACCGTCAGCAAGGGCGAGGAGCTGTTC
ACCGGGGTGGTGCCCATCCTGGTCGAGCTGGACGGCGACGTAAACGGCCACAAGTTCAGCGTGTCCGGCG
AGGGCGAGGGCGATGCCACCTACGGCAAGCTGACCCTGAAGTTCATCTGCACCACCGGCAAGCTGCCCGT
GCCCTGGCCCACCCTCGTGACCACCTTCGGCTACGGCCTGATGTGCTTCGCCCGCTACCCCGACCACATG
AAGCAGCACGACTTCTTCAAGTCCGCCATGCCCGAAGGCTACGTCCAGGAGCGCACCATCTTCTTCAAGG
ACGACGGCAACTACAAGACCCGCGCCGAGGTGAAGTTCGAGGGCGACACCCTGGTGAACCGCATCGAGCT
GAAGGGCATCGACTTCAAGGAGGACGGCAACATCCTAGGGCACAAGCTGGAGTACAACTACAACAGCCAC
AACGTTTATATCATGGCCGACAAGCAGAAGAACGGCATCAAGGTGAACTTCAAGATCCGCCACAACATCG
AGGACGGCAGCGTGCAGCTCGCCGACCACTACCAGCAGAACACCCCCATCGGCGACGGCCCCGTGCTGCT
GCCCGACAACCACTACCTGAGCTACCAGTCCAAACTGAGCAAAGACCCCAACGAGAAGCGCGATCACATG
GTCCTGCTGGAGTTCGTGACCGCCGCCGGGATCACTCTCGGCATGGA
