>Addgene plasmid #50905 | pcDNA3.1 Flag YFP hNKCC1 C723S C724V M727C (NT540) | addgene partial sequence | sequence record 78757 | hNKCC1-int-R 5'-ATATTTGGCTTGGTCGATGG-3'
CCATGTGTACGTGTCCACAGATCATCAAACCAACATTTTTTGTGAAATCGTGAACAAGATGAAGTAAGGC
CGGCCGTGAGTTTGGCGCTCCTGTCATAACAAGACACTGTGGCCTAAAGTTTTTCACATGGTCCTCCACG
CCAGAAAGCCTAATACTATGTTGCAGGGCATTGAGGTAAGTCAGGGCTTGTGTAGAGGATCCCCAATTCA
CATCGGGTTTTTTGTAGGTAACATAAATATAGAGACCAAGGACTATCACGTAGGTTAGCAAAGCAGCCCA
CCAGTTAATGACGAAACATACTATCACAGAAAGAATTGCTCCAAGAAGTGAGATCCACATATTGTAGTAT
TTAAATGCCGGTCGCCATCCTGGGCTTTTTGCCAGTGAAGCATGGAATACTGAAAAATTGATGAGGGCAT
AGCTGGCAAGGAAGAAGTTTGAGATAATTGGTGCAATAACATTCAGTTCGGCAATTAAGATGAATCCAAG
TGCAATTAAGAATGTTAAGATGTAGCCACGTAATGGCTCATTATTTTTCCCATAACCTTTAGCAAACATC
TGGAAAGCGGGGTAGATGTTGTCTTTACATAGGGCCTGAAATATCTTGGGAGCACTCACTAGGGATGCTA
ATGCGCTAGAAAGAGTGGCAGAGAATATGCCCGCGGAAATTAGTGGTGTAAATCCTGACACCATACTCAT
TACCTGAAAGTTGTTCATTAGGCCGTAGCTACAAGGACTGGATTCACAAGATGAAAAATCAAAGTTTAAT
TTGCAGGCTGCGCTAGTACAGTTTGTTAGCTCTGTTACGATAGTGTCATTAACATTACCAGTG
